Addgene plasmid #82143: pDONR223_MAP3K2_WT
Purpose: Gateway Donor vector containing MAP3K2 , part of the Target Accelerator Plasmid Collection.
Depositing lab: Jesse Boehm & William Hahn & David Root. Depositing organization: Broad Institute. Publication: Systematic Functional Interrogation of Rare Cancer Variants Identifies Oncogenic Alleles. Kim E, Ilic N, Shrestha Y, Zou L, Kamburov A, Zhu C, Yang X, Lubonja R, Tran N, Nguyen C, Lawrence MS, Piccioni F, Bagul M, Doench JG, Chouinard CR, Wu X, Hogstrom L, Natoli T, Tamayo P, Horn H, Corsello SM, Lage K, Root DE, Subramanian A, Golub TR, Getz G, Boehm JS, Hahn WC. Cancer Discov. 2016 Jul;6(7):714-26. doi: 10.1158/2159-8290.CD-16-0160. Epub 2016 May 4. PubMed 27147599.
Backbone
  Vector backbone: pDONR223
  Backbone manufacturer: Invitrogen
  Backbone size w/o insert (bp): 2790
  Vector type: Gateway Entry vector
Growth in bacteria
  Bacterial resistance: Spectinomycin, 50 μg/mL
  Growth temperature: 37°C
  Growth strain: DH5alpha
  Copy number: High Copy
Gene/Insert
  Gene/Insert name: MAP3K2
  Species: H. sapiens (human)
  Mutation: WT
  GenBank ID: NM_006609.4
  Entrez Gene: MAP3K2 (a.k.a. MEKK2, MEKK2B)
  Promoter: None
  Cloning method: Gateway Cloning
  Sequencing primers: 5′ M13pUC-fwd; 3′ M13-Rev
Terms and licenses: Academic/Nonprofit Terms; Industry Terms: Not Available to Industry
Depositor comments: Closed state: stop codon immediately follows insert Supporting reference: Systematic morphological profiling of human gene and allele function via Cell Painting. Rohban MH, et al. Elife. 2017, Mar 18;6. pii: e24060. PubMed PMID 28315521
How to cite: pDONR223_MAP3K2_WT was a gift from Jesse Boehm & William Hahn & David Root (Addgene plasmid # 82143 ; http://n2t.net/addgene:82143 ; RRID:Addgene_82143)
