[The description below was written by a language model from this plasmid's Addgene catalogue record and pLannotate feature annotations shown in this document.]
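Description:
pDONR223_MAP3K2_WT is a Gateway entry clone built on the Invitrogen pDONR223 backbone and carrying the wild-type human MAP3K2 open reading frame (also known as MEKK2), which encodes a MAP kinase kinase kinase that acts upstream of the JNK and ERK5 pathways. It is a bacterial propagation plasmid rather than an expression vector. It replicates in E. coli at high copy from a ColE1/pUC-type origin and is selected with spectinomycin through the aadA (SmR) aminoglycoside adenylyltransferase gene. In the annotated 4,650 nt sequence, this marker lies downstream of a fragment of a class 1 integron Pc promoter and a residual gentamicin acetyltransferase fragment. rrnB T1 and T2 terminators lie upstream of the cloning region and help insulate the insert from read-through transcription. Short lacZα and lacI fragments are backbone remnants.

The MAP3K2 coding sequence is flanked on both sides by attL recombination sites in opposite orientations. The automated annotation calls both attL3, although a standard entry clone would be expected to carry a distinguishable attL pair. These sites allow directional transfer of the ORF into attR-containing destination vectors by an LR Clonase reaction. The record lists no promoter for the insert. The only nearby promoter is a T7 promoter downstream of the cassette on the opposite strand, so expression depends on the chosen destination vector. The clone is in the "closed" configuration, with a stop codon immediately after the ORF, so it yields native or N-terminally tagged protein but not C-terminal fusions. It belongs to the Target Accelerator Plasmid Collection, where it serves as the wild-type reference allele for functional comparison with cancer-associated variants.
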