Features (pLannotate 1.2.2; 12 found; start..end, strand, type, name):
     38..74      -  CDS            lacZα (fragment): LacZα fragment of β-galactosidase; lacZ fragment
     91..186     +  protein_bind   attL3: mutant version of attL; recombination site for the Gateway® LR reaction LR Clonase™
    192..2048    +  CDS            MAP3K2: M3K2_HUMAN - Also known as MAPKKK2, MEKK2. Experimental evidence at protein level: Swiss-Prot protein existence level 1. Component of a protein kinase signal transduction cascade. Regulates the JNK and ERK5 pathways by phosphorylating and activating MAP2K5 and MAP2K7 (By similarity). Plays a role in caveolae kiss-and- run dynamics. From Homo sapiens (Human).
   2053..2148    -  protein_bind   attL3: mutant version of attL; recombination site for the Gateway® LR reaction LR Clonase™
   2167..2185    -  promoter       T7 promoter: promoter for bacteriophage T7 RNA polymerase
   2375..2398    +  promoter       Pc promoter (fragment): intI1 (promoter lies within the coding sequence); class 1 integron promoter
   2574..2630    +  CDS            GmR (fragment): gentamycin acetyltransferase; aacC1; confers resistance to gentamycin
   2637..3428    +  CDS            SmR: aminoglycoside adenylyltransferase (Murphy, 1985); aadA; confers resistance to spectinomycin and streptomycin
   3521..4109    +  rep_origin     ori: high-copy-number ColE1/pMB1/pBR322/pUC origin of replication
   4292..4384    +  CDS            lacI (fragment): lac repressor; lacI; The lac repressor binds to the lac operator to inhibit transcription in E. coli. This inhibition can be relieved by adding lactose or isopropyl-β-D-thiogalactopyranoside (IPTG).
   4439..4466    -  terminator     rrnB T2 terminator: transcription terminator T2 from the E. coli rrnB gene
   4598..4641    +  terminator     rrnB T1 terminator: Escherichia coli rrnB; transcription terminator T1 from the E. coli rrnB gene
>Addgene plasmid #82143 | pDONR223_MAP3K2_WT | addgene full sequence | sequence record 163133 | Addgene NGS result
GGCAGTTCCCTACTCTCGCGTTAACGCTAGCATGGATGTTTTCCCAGTCACGACGTTGTAAAACGACGGC
CAGTCTTAAGCTCGGGCCCCAAATAATGATTTTATTTTGACTGATAGTGACCTGTTCGTTGCAACAAATT
GATGAGCAATGCTTTTTTATAATGCCAACTTTGTACAAAAAAGTTGGCACCATGGATGATCAGCAAGCTT
TGAACTCAATCATGCAAGATTTGGCTGTCCTTCATAAGGCCAGTCGACCAGCATTATCCTTGCAGGAAAC
CAGAAAAGCAAAATCTTCATCACCAAAAAAACAGAATGATGTCCGAGTCAAATTTGAACATAGAGGAGAA
AAAAGAATCCTTCAGTTCCCCAGACCAGTTAAACTGGAAGATCTGAGATCTAAAGCTAAAATTGCCTTTG
GACAGTCTATGGATCTACATTATACCAATAACGAGTTGGTAATTCCATTAACTACTCAAGATGACTTGGA
CAAAGCTGTGGAACTGCTGGATCGTAGTATTCATATGAAGAGCCTCAAGATATTACTTGTAATAAATGGA
AGTACACAGGCTACTAATTTAGAACCATTGCCATCACTAGAAGATTTGGATAATACAGTATTTGGAGCAG
AGAGGAAAAAACGGCTATCTATAATAGGTCCTACTAGTAGAGATAGAAGTTCTCCTCCCCCAGGTTACAT
TCCAGATGAATTACACCAGGTTGCCCGGAATGGGTCATTCACTAGTATCAACAGTGAAGGAGAGTTCATT
CCAGAGAGCATGGACCAAATGCTGGATCCATTATCTTTAAGCAGCCCTGAAAATTCTGGCTCAGGAAGTT
GTCCATCACTTGATAGTCCTTTGGATGGAGAGAGCTATCCAAAATCACGAATGCCTAGGGCTCAGAGCTA
CCCAGATAATCATCAGGAATTTTCAGACTATGATAACCCTATCTTTGAGAAATTTGGAAAAGGAGGAACA
TATCCAAGAAGGTATCATGTTTCATATCATCATCAAGAGTATAATGATGGTCGTAAAACTTTTCCAAGAG
CTAGAAGGACCCAGGGGACCAGCTTACGGTCTCCTGTGAGTTTCAGTCCTACTGATCATTCCTTAAGCAC
TAGTAGTGGAAGCAGTATCTTTACCCCAGAGTATGATGATAGTCGAATAAGAAGAAGGGGAAGTGACATA
GACAATCCTACTTTGACCGTAATGGACATCAGCCCACCCAGCCGTTCACCTCGAGCTCCGACCAACTGGA
GATTGGGCAAACTGCTTGGCCAAGGAGCCTTTGGAAGGGTCTACCTCTGTTATGATGTTGATACAGGAAG
AGAATTGGCTGTTAAGCAAGTTCAATTTGACCCCGATAGTCCTGAGACCAGCAAGGAAGTAAATGCACTT
GAGTGTGAAATTCAGTTGCTGAAAAACTTGCTACATGAGCGAATTGTTCAGTATTATGGCTGTTTGAGGG
ATCCCCAGGAAAAAACACTTTCCATATTTATGGAATATATGCCAGGGGGTTCAATTAAGGACCAATTAAA
AGCATATGGCGCTCTTACTGAGAATGTGACTAGGAAATACACCCGTCAGATTCTGGAGGGTGTCCATTAT
TTGCACAGTAATATGATTGTCCATAGAGATATCAAAGGCGCAAATATCCTGCGAGATTCAACAGGCAACG
TCAAACTAGGAGATTTTGGGGCCAGCAAACGGCTTCAGACCATCTGTCTCTCAGGGACAGGAATGAAGTC
TGTCACGGGCACACCATACTGGATGAGCCCTGAAGTCATCAGTGGAGAAGGCTATGGAAGAAAAGCAGAC
ATCTGGAGTGTTGCATGTACTGTGGTAGAAATGCTAACTGAAAAGCCGCCTTGGGCTGAATTTGAAGCAA
TGGCTGCCATCTTTAAAATCGCCACTCAGCCAACAAACCCAAAGCTGCCACCTCATGTCTCAGACTATAC
TCGAGATTTCCTCAAACGGATTTTTGTAGAGGCCAAACTGAGACCTTCAGCTGATGAACTCTTAAGGCAC
ATGTTTGTGCATTATCACTTGCCAACTTTCTTGTACAAAGTTGGCATTATAAGAAAGCATTGCTTATCAA
TTTGTTGCAACGAACAGGTCACTATCAGTCAAAATAAAATCATTATTTGCCATCCAGCTGATATCCCCTA
TAGTGAGTCGTATTACATGGTCATAGCTGTTTCCTGGCAGCTCTGGCCCGTGTCTCAAAATCTCTGATGT
TACATTGCACAAGATAAAAATATATCATCATGCCTCCTCTAGACCAGCCAGGACAGAAATGCCTCGACTT
CGCTGCTACCCAAGGTTGCCGGGTGACGCACACCGTGGAAACGGATGAAGGCACGAACCCAGTGGACATA
AGCCTGTTCGGTTCGTAAGCTGTAATGCAAGTAGCGTATGCGCTCACGCAACTGGTCCAGAACCTTGACC
GAACGCAGCGGTGGTAACGGCGCAGTGGCGGTTTTCATGGCTTGTTATGACTGTTTTTTTGGGGTACAGT
CTATGCCTCGGGCATCCAAGCAGCAAGCGCGTTACGCCGTGGGTCGATGTTTGATGTTATGGAGCAGCAA
CGATGTTACGCAGCAGGGCAGTCGCCCTAAAACAAAGTTAAACATTATGAGGGAAGCGGTGATCGCCGAA
GTATCGACTCAACTATCAGAGGTAGTTGGCGTCATCGAGCGCCATCTCGAACCGACGTTGCTGGCCGTAC
ATTTGTACGGCTCCGCAGTGGATGGCGGCCTGAAGCCACACAGTGATATTGATTTGCTGGTTACGGTGAC
CGTAAGGCTTGATGAAACAACGCGGCGAGCTTTGATCAACGACCTTTTGGAAACTTCGGCTTCCCCTGGA
GAGAGCGAGATTCTCCGCGCTGTAGAAGTCACCATTGTTGTGCACGACGACATCATTCCGTGGCGTTATC
CAGCTAAGCGCGAACTGCAATTTGGAGAATGGCAGCGCAATGACATTCTTGCAGGTATCTTCGAGCCAGC
CACGATCGACATTGATCTGGCTATCTTGCTGACAAAAGCAAGAGAACATAGCGTTGCCTTGGTAGGTCCA
GCGGCGGAGGAACTCTTTGATCCGGTTCCTGAACAGGATCTATTTGAGGCGCTAAATGAAACCTTAACGC
TATGGAACTCGCCGCCCGACTGGGCTGGCGATGAGCGAAATGTAGTGCTTACGTTGTCCCGCATTTGGTA
CAGCGCAGTAACCGGCAAAATCGCGCCGAAGGATGTCGCTGCCGACTGGGCAATGGAGCGCCTGCCGGCC
CAGTATCAGCCCGTCATACTTGAAGCTAGACAGGCTTATCTTGGACAAGAAGAAGATCGCTTGGCCTCGC
GCGCAGATCAGTTGGAAGAATTTGTCCACTACGTGAAAGGCGAGATCACCAAGGTAGTCGGCAAATAACC
CTCGAGCCACCCATGACCAAAATCCCTTAACGTGAGTTACGCGTCGTTCCACTGAGCGTCAGACCCCGTA
GAAAAGATCAAAGGATCTTCTTGAGATCCTTTTTTTCTGCGCGTAATCTGCTGCTTGCAAACAAAAAAAC
CACCGCTACCAGCGGTGGTTTGTTTGCCGGATCAAGAGCTACCAACTCTTTTTCCGAAGGTAACTGGCTT
CAGCAGAGCGCAGATACCAAATACTGTTCTTCTAGTGTAGCCGTAGTTAGGCCACCACTTCAAGAACTCT
GTAGCACCGCCTACATACCTCGCTCTGCTAATCCTGTTACCAGTGGCTGCTGCCAGTGGCGATAAGTCGT
GTCTTACCGGGTTGGACTCAAGACGATAGTTACCGGATAAGGCGCAGCGGTCGGGCTGAACGGGGGGTTC
GTGCACACAGCCCAGCTTGGAGCGAACGACCTACACCGAACTGAGATACCTACAGCGTGAGCTATGAGAA
AGCGCCACGCTTCCCGAAGGGAGAAAGGCGGACAGGTATCCGGTAAGCGGCAGGGTCGGAACAGGAGAGC
GCACGAGGGAGCTTCCAGGGGGAAACGCCTGGTATCTTTATAGTCCTGTCGGGTTTCGCCACCTCTGACT
TGAGCGTCGATTTTTGTGATGCTCGTCAGGGGGGCGGAGCCTATGGAAAAACGCCAGCAACGCGGCCTTT
TTACGGTTCCTGGCCTTTTGCTGGCCTTTTGCTCACATGTTCTTTCCTGCGTTATCCCCTGATTCTGTGG
ATAACCGTATTACCGCCTTTGAGTGAGCTGATACCGCTCGCCGCAGCCGAACGACCGAGCGCAGCGAGTC
AGTGAGCGAGGAAGCGGAAGAGCGCCCAATACGCAAACCGCCTCTCCCCGCGCGTTGGCCGATTCATTAA
TGCAGCTGGCACGACAGGTTTCCCGACTGGAAAGCGGGCAGTGAGCGCAACGCAATTAATACGCGTACCG
CTAGCCAGGAAGAGTTTGTAGAAACGCAAAAAGGCCATCCGTCAGGATGGCCTTCTGCTTAGTTTGATGC
CTGGCAGTTTATGGCGGGCGTCCTGCCCGCCACCCTCCGGGCCGTTGCTTCACAACGTTCAAATCCGCTC
CCGGCGGATTTGTCCTACTCAGGAGAGCGTTCACCGACAAACAACAGATAAAACGAAAGGCCCAGTCTTC
CGACTGAGCCTTTCGTTTTATTTGATGCCT
