>Addgene plasmid #82143 | pDONR223_MAP3K2_WT | depositor partial sequence | sequence record 155514 | Insert sequence
ATGGATGATCAGCAAGCTTTGAACTCAATCATGCAAGATTTGGCTGTCCTTCATAAGGCCAGTCGACCAG
CATTATCCTTGCAGGAAACCAGAAAAGCAAAATCTTCATCACCAAAAAAACAGAATGATGTCCGAGTCAA
ATTTGAACATAGAGGAGAAAAAAGAATCCTTCAGTTCCCCAGACCAGTTAAACTGGAAGATCTGAGATCT
AAAGCTAAAATTGCCTTTGGACAGTCTATGGATCTACATTATACCAATAACGAGTTGGTAATTCCATTAA
CTACTCAAGATGACTTGGACAAAGCTGTGGAACTGCTGGATCGTAGTATTCATATGAAGAGCCTCAAGAT
ATTACTTGTAATAAATGGAAGTACACAGGCTACTAATTTAGAACCATTGCCATCACTAGAAGATTTGGAT
AATACAGTATTTGGAGCAGAGAGGAAAAAACGGCTATCTATAATAGGTCCTACTAGTAGAGATAGAAGTT
CTCCTCCCCCAGGTTACATTCCAGATGAATTACACCAGGTTGCCCGGAATGGGTCATTCACTAGTATCAA
CAGTGAAGGAGAGTTCATTCCAGAGAGCATGGACCAAATGCTGGATCCATTATCTTTAAGCAGCCCTGAA
AATTCTGGCTCAGGAAGTTGTCCATCACTTGATAGTCCTTTGGATGGAGAGAGCTATCCAAAATCACGAA
TGCCTAGGGCTCAGAGCTACCCAGATAATCATCAGGAATTTTCAGACTATGATAACCCTATCTTTGAGAA
ATTTGGAAAAGGAGGAACATATCCAAGAAGGTATCATGTTTCATATCATCATCAAGAGTATAATGATGGT
CGTAAAACTTTTCCAAGAGCTAGAAGGACCCAGGGGACCAGCTTACGGTCTCCTGTGAGTTTCAGTCCTA
CTGATCATTCCTTAAGCACTAGTAGTGGAAGCAGTATCTTTACCCCAGAGTATGATGATAGTCGAATAAG
AAGAAGGGGAAGTGACATAGACAATCCTACTTTGACCGTAATGGACATCAGCCCACCCAGCCGTTCACCT
CGAGCTCCGACCAACTGGAGATTGGGCAAACTGCTTGGCCAAGGAGCCTTTGGAAGGGTCTACCTCTGTT
ATGATGTTGATACAGGAAGAGAATTGGCTGTTAAGCAAGTTCAATTTGACCCCGATAGTCCTGAGACCAG
CAAGGAAGTAAATGCACTTGAGTGTGAAATTCAGTTGCTGAAAAACTTGCTACATGAGCGAATTGTTCAG
TATTATGGCTGTTTGAGGGATCCCCAGGAAAAAACACTTTCCATATTTATGGAATATATGCCAGGGGGTT
CAATTAAGGACCAATTAAAAGCATATGGCGCTCTTACTGAGAATGTGACTAGGAAATACACCCGTCAGAT
TCTGGAGGGTGTCCATTATTTGCACAGTAATATGATTGTCCATAGAGATATCAAAGGCGCAAATATCCTG
CGAGATTCAACAGGCAACGTCAAACTAGGAGATTTTGGGGCCAGCAAACGGCTTCAGACCATCTGTCTCT
CAGGGACAGGAATGAAGTCTGTCACGGGCACACCATACTGGATGAGCCCTGAAGTCATCAGTGGAGAAGG
CTATGGAAGAAAAGCAGACATCTGGAGTGTTGCATGTACTGTGGTAGAAATGCTAACTGAAAAGCCGCCT
TGGGCTGAATTTGAAGCAATGGCTGCCATCTTTAAAATCGCCACTCAGCCAACAAACCCAAAGCTGCCAC
CTCATGTCTCAGACTATACTCGAGATTTCCTCAAACGGATTTTTGTAGAGGCCAAACTGAGACCTTCAGC
TGATGAACTCTTAAGGCACATGTTTGTGCATTATCAC
